Addgene plasmid #185054: TFAP4_BHLH_5-1
Purpose: Deletion of BHLH domain of mouse TFAP4 in combination with TFAP4_BHLH_3-2
Depositing lab: Constance Ciaudo. Depositing organization: ETH Zurich (Swiss Federal Institute of Technology). Publication: Global and precise identification of functional miRNA targets in mESCs by integrative analysis. Schaefer M, Nabih A, Spies D, Hermes V, Bodak M, Wischnewski H, Stalder P, Ngondo RP, Liechti LA, Sajic T, Aebersold R, Gatfield D, Ciaudo C. EMBO Rep. 2022 Jul 28:e54762. doi: 10.15252/embr.202254762. PubMed 35899551.
Backbone
  Vector backbone: pLentiCRISPR-EGFP
  Vector type: Lentiviral
Growth in bacteria
  Bacterial resistance: Ampicillin, 100 μg/mL
  Growth temperature: 37°C
  Growth strain: NEB Stable
  Copy number: High Copy
Gene/Insert
  Gene/Insert name: TFAP4_5_1_gRNA
  gRNA/shRNA sequence: CACCgGGGTCAGTGGAATGTTGGCT
  Species: M. musculus (mouse)
  Insert size (bp): 20
  Entrez Gene: Tcfap4 (a.k.a. AP-4, Tfap4, bHLHc41, AI642933, D930048N17Rik)
  Cloning method: Ligation Independent Cloning
  Sequencing primers: 5′ GACTATCATATGCTTACCGT
Terms and licenses: Academic/Nonprofit Terms; Industry Terms: Not Available to Industry
How to cite: TFAP4_BHLH_5-1 was a gift from Constance Ciaudo (Addgene plasmid # 185054 ; http://n2t.net/addgene:185054 ; RRID:Addgene_185054)
