[The description below was written by a language model from this plasmid's Addgene catalogue record and pLannotate feature annotations shown in this document.]
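Description:
TFAP4_BHLH_5-1 is an all-in-one lentiviral CRISPR/Cas9 plasmid built on the pLentiCRISPR-EGFP backbone, about 11.7 kb in the sequenced record. It carries a single 20-nt guide RNA against mouse Tfap4 (Tcfap4, AP-4). It is propagated in E. coli through a high-copy ColE1/pUC-type origin with ampicillin selection (AmpR, β-lactamase). The backbone also retains an f1 origin, an SV40 origin, and remnants of a lac/lacZα cloning region with T3 and T7 promoters.

The viral portion has a third-generation, self-inactivating layout. An RSV promoter drives a truncated HIV-1 5' LTR, followed by the Ψ packaging signal with a gag fragment, the RRE for Rev-dependent export, a cPPT/CTS, a WPRE, and a ΔU3 3' LTR followed by an SV40 poly(A) signal. Two expression units sit between the LTRs. A human U6 Pol III promoter transcribes the Tfap4 guide fused to the S. pyogenes gRNA scaffold. An EF-1α core promoter drives S. pyogenes Cas9, which the annotation tool splits into contiguous N- and C-terminal segments that together correspond to a continuous coding region. Cas9 is linked through a P2A peptide to EGFP, so the nuclease and the fluorescent marker are made as separate proteins from one transcript. Transfected or transduced cells can therefore be identified or sorted by green fluorescence, and no mammalian drug-resistance marker is annotated.

According to the record, this guide targets the 5' side of the region encoding the bHLH domain of TFAP4. It is meant to be used with the companion plasmid TFAP4_BHLH_3-2, so that paired cuts excise the domain. The associated publication concerns functional miRNA targets in mouse embryonic stem cells.
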