Features (pLannotate 1.2.2; 30 found; start..end, strand, type, name):
     28..163     +  rep_origin     SV40 ori: SV40 origin of replication
    184..202     -  promoter       T7 promoter: promoter for bacteriophage T7 RNA polymerase
    210..365     +  CDS            lacZα (fragment): LacZα fragment of β-galactosidase; lacZ fragment
    370..798     +  rep_origin     f1 ori (sequence partly withheld): f1 bacteriophage origin of replication; arrow indicates direction of (+) strand synthesis
    851..955     +  promoter       AmpR promoter: bla
    956..1816    +  CDS            AmpR: β-lactamase; bla; confers resistance to ampicillin, carbenicillin, and related antibiotics
   1987..2575    +  rep_origin     ori: high-copy-number ColE1/pMB1/pBR322/pUC origin of replication
   2758..2850    +  CDS            lacI (fragment): lac repressor; lacI; The lac repressor binds to the lac operator to inhibit transcription in E. coli. This inhibition can be relieved by adding lactose or isopropyl-β-D-thiogalactopyranoside (IPTG).
   2863..2884    +  protein_bind   CAP binding site: CAP binding activates transcription in the presence of cAMP. E. coli catabolite activator protein
   2899..2929    +  promoter       lac promoter: promoter for the E. coli lac operon
   2933..2955    +  protein_bind   lac operator (fragment): The lac repressor binds to the lac operator to inhibit transcription in E. coli. This inhibition can be relieved by adding lactose or isopropyl-β-D-thiogalactopyranoside (IPTG). lac repressor encoded by lacI
   2998..3016    +  promoter       T3 promoter: promoter for bacteriophage T3 RNA polymerase
   3044..3270    +  promoter       RSV promoter: Rous sarcoma virus enhancer/promoter
   3271..3451    +  LTR            5' LTR (truncated): truncated 5' long terminal repeat (LTR) from HIV-1
   3498..3623    +  misc_feature   HIV-1 Ψ: packaging signal of human immunodeficiency virus type 1
   3607..3970    +  CDS            HIV-1 gag (fragment): gag protein from human immunodeficiency virus 1; gag
   4116..4349    +  misc_feature   RRE: The Rev response element (RRE) of HIV-1 allows for Rev-dependent mRNA export from the nucleus to the cytoplasm.
   4726..4752    +  CDS            Rev (fragment): human immunodeficiency virus 1 (HIV-1) Rev protein; rev; enhances nuclear export of unspliced and incompletely spliced viral mRNAs
   4756..4996    +  promoter       U6 promoter: RNA polymerase III promoter for human U6 snRNA
   5026..5101    +  misc_RNA       gRNA scaffold: guide RNA scaffold for the Streptococcus pyogenes CRISPR/Cas9 system
   5149..5266    +  misc_feature   cPPT/CTS: central polypurine tract and central termination sequence of HIV-1
   5335..5546    +  promoter       EF-1α core promoter: core promoter for human elongation factor EF-1α
   5650..7251    +  CDS            Cas9(N): N-terminal portion of Streptococcus pyogenes Cas9 (Zetsche et al., 2015)
   7252..9750    +  CDS            Cas9(C): C-terminal portion of Streptococcus pyogenes Cas9 (Zetsche et al., 2015)
   9805..9860    +  CDS            P2A (fragment): 2A peptide from porcine teschovirus-1 polyprotein Eukaryotic ribosomes fail to insert a peptide bond between the Gly and Pro residues, yielding separate polypeptides.
   9862..10578   +  CDS            EGFP: the original enhanced GFP (Yang et al., 1996) mammalian codon-optimized
  10593..11181   +  misc_feature   WPRE: woodchuck hepatitis virus posttranscriptional regulatory element
  11232..11251   +  misc_feature   cPPT/CTS (fragment): central polypurine tract and central termination sequence of HIV-1
  11253..11486   +  LTR            3' LTR (ΔU3): self-inactivating 3' long terminal repeat (LTR) from HIV-1
  11564..11685   +  polyA_signal   SV40 poly(A) signal: SV40 polyadenylation signal
>Addgene plasmid #185054 | TFAP4_BHLH_5-1 | addgene full sequence | sequence record 363841 | Addgene NGS Result
CTAGCTATCCCGCCCCTAACTCCGCCCATCCCGCCCCTAACTCCGCCCAGTTCCGCCCATTCTCCGCCCC
ATGGCTGACTAATTTTTTTTATTTATGCAGAGGCCGAGGCCGCCTCGGCCTCTGAGCTATTCCAGAAGTA
GTGAGGAGGCTTTTTTGGAGGCCTAGGGACGTACCCAATTCGCCCTATAGTGAGTCGTATTACGCGCGCT
CACTGGCCGTCGTTTTACAACGTCGTGACTGGGAAAACCCTGGCGTTACCCAACTTAATCGCCTTGCAGC
ACATCCCCCTTTCGCCAGCTGGCGTAATAGCGAAGAGGCCCGCACCGATCGCCCTTCCCAACAGTTGCGC
AGCCTGAATGGCGAATGGG
[124 nt withheld, positions 370-493]
C
[91 nt withheld, positions 495-585]
A
[49 nt withheld, positions 587-635]
CCTTTGACGTTGGAGTCCACGTTCTTT
[37 nt withheld, positions 663-699]
ACCCTATCTCGGTCTATTCTTTTGATTTATAAGGGATTTTGCCGATTTCGGCCTATTGGTTAAAAAATGA
GCTGATTTAACAAAAATTTAACGCGAATTTTAACAAAATATTAACGCTTACAATTTAGGTGGCACTTTTC
GGGGAAATGTGCGCGGAACCCCTATTTGTTTATTTTTCTAAATACATTCAAATATGTATCCGCTCATGAG
ACAATAACCCTGATAAATGCTTCAATAATATTGAAAAAGGAAGAGTATGAGTATTCAACATTTCCGTGTC
GCCCTTATTCCCTTTTTTGCGGCATTTTGCCTTCCTGTTTTTGCTCACCCAGAAACGCTGGTGAAAGTAA
AAGATGCTGAAGATCAGTTGGGTGCACGAGTGGGTTACATCGAACTGGATCTCAACAGCGGTAAGATCCT
TGAGAGTTTTCGCCCCGAAGAACGTTTTCCAATGATGAGCACTTTTAAAGTTCTGCTATGTGGCGCGGTA
TTATCCCGTATTGACGCCGGGCAAGAGCAACTCGGTCGCCGCATACACTATTCTCAGAATGACTTGGTTG
AGTACTCACCAGTCACAGAAAAGCATCTTACGGATGGCATGACAGTAAGAGAATTATGCAGTGCTGCCAT
AACCATGAGTGATAACACTGCGGCCAACTTACTTCTGACAACGATCGGAGGACCGAAGGAGCTAACCGCT
TTTTTGCACAACATGGGGGATCATGTAACTCGCCTTGATCGTTGGGAACCGGAGCTGAATGAAGCCATAC
CAAACGACGAGCGTGACACCACGATGCCTGTAGCAATGGCAACAACGTTGCGCAAACTATTAACTGGCGA
ACTACTTACTCTAGCTTCCCGGCAACAATTAATAGACTGGATGGAGGCGGATAAAGTTGCAGGACCACTT
CTGCGCTCGGCCCTTCCGGCTGGCTGGTTTATTGCTGATAAATCTGGAGCCGGTGAGCGTGGGTCTCGCG
GTATCATTGCAGCACTGGGGCCAGATGGTAAGCCCTCCCGTATCGTAGTTATCTACACGACGGGGAGTCA
GGCAACTATGGATGAACGAAATAGACAGATCGCTGAGATAGGTGCCTCACTGATTAAGCATTGGTAACTG
TCAGACCAAGTTTACTCATATATACTTTAGATTGATTTAAAACTTCATTTTTAATTTAAAAGGATCTAGG
TGAAGATCCTTTTTGATAATCTCATGACCAAAATCCCTTAACGTGAGTTTTCGTTCCACTGAGCGTCAGA
CCCCGTAGAAAAGATCAAAGGATCTTCTTGAGATCCTTTTTTTCTGCGCGTAATCTGCTGCTTGCAAACA
AAAAAACCACCGCTACCAGCGGTGGTTTGTTTGCCGGATCAAGAGCTACCAACTCTTTTTCCGAAGGTAA
CTGGCTTCAGCAGAGCGCAGATACCAAATACTGTTCTTCTAGTGTAGCCGTAGTTAGGCCACCACTTCAA
GAACTCTGTAGCACCGCCTACATACCTCGCTCTGCTAATCCTGTTACCAGTGGCTGCTGCCAGTGGCGAT
AAGTCGTGTCTTACCGGGTTGGACTCAAGACGATAGTTACCGGATAAGGCGCAGCGGTCGGGCTGAACGG
GGGGTTCGTGCACACAGCCCAGCTTGGAGCGAACGACCTACACCGAACTGAGATACCTACAGCGTGAGCT
ATGAGAAAGCGCCACGCTTCCCGAAGGGAGAAAGGCGGACAGGTATCCGGTAAGCGGCAGGGTCGGAACA
GGAGAGCGCACGAGGGAGCTTCCAGGGGGAAACGCCTGGTATCTTTATAGTCCTGTCGGGTTTCGCCACC
TCTGACTTGAGCGTCGATTTTTGTGATGCTCGTCAGGGGGGCGGAGCCTATGGAAAAACGCCAGCAACGC
GGCCTTTTTACGGTTCCTGGCCTTTTGCTGGCCTTTTGCTCACATGTTCTTTCCTGCGTTATCCCCTGAT
TCTGTGGATAACCGTATTACCGCCTTTGAGTGAGCTGATACCGCTCGCCGCAGCCGAACGACCGAGCGCA
GCGAGTCAGTGAGCGAGGAAGCGGAAGAGCGCCCAATACGCAAACCGCCTCTCCCCGCGCGTTGGCCGAT
TCATTAATGCAGCTGGCACGACAGGTTTCCCGACTGGAAAGCGGGCAGTGAGCGCAACGCAATTAATGTG
AGTTAGCTCACTCATTAGGCACCCCAGGCTTTACACTTTATGCTTCCGGCTCGTATGTTGTGTGGAATTG
TGAGCGGATAACAATTTCACACAGGAAACAGCTATGACCATGATTACGCCAAGCGCGCAATTAACCCTCA
CTAAAGGGAACAAAAGCTGGAGCTGCAAGCTTAATGTAGTCTTATGCAATACTCTTGTAGTCTTGCAACA
TGGTAACGATGAGTTAGCAACATGCCTTACAAGGAGAGAAAAAGCACCGTGCATGCCGATTGGTGGAAGT
AAGGTGGTACGATCGTGCCTTATTAGGAAGGCAACAGACGGGTCTGACATGGATTGGACGAACCACTGAA
TTGCCGCATTGCAGAGATATTGTATTTAAGTGCCTAGCTCGATACATAAACGGGTCTCTCTGGTTAGACC
AGATCTGAGCCTGGGAGCTCTCTGGCTAACTAGGGAACCCACTGCTTAAGCCTCAATAAAGCTTGCCTTG
AGTGCTTCAAGTAGTGTGTGCCCGTCTGTTGTGTGACTCTGGTAACTAGAGATCCCTCAGACCCTTTTAG
TCAGTGTGGAAAATCTCTAGCAGTGGCGCCCGAACAGGGACTTGAAAGCGAAAGGGAAACCAGAGGAGCT
CTCTCGACGCAGGACTCGGCTTGCTGAAGCGCGCACGGCAAGAGGCGAGGGGCGGCGACTGGTGAGTACG
CCAAAAATTTTGACTAGCGGAGGCTAGAAGGAGAGAGATGGGTGCGAGAGCGTCAGTATTAAGCGGGGGA
GAATTAGATCGCGATGGGAAAAAATTCGGTTAAGGCCAGGGGGAAAGAAAAAATATAAATTAAAACATAT
AGTATGGGCAAGCAGGGAGCTAGAACGATTCGCAGTTAATCCTGGCCTGTTAGAAACATCAGAAGGCTGT
AGACAAATACTGGGACAGCTACAACCATCCCTTCAGACAGGATCAGAAGAACTTAGATCATTATATAATA
CAGTAGCAACCCTCTATTGTGTGCATCAAAGGATAGAGATAAAAGACACCAAGGAAGCTTTAGACAAGAT
AGAGGAAGAGCAAAACAAAAGTAAGACCACCGCACAGCAAGCGGCCGCTGATCTTCAGACCTGGAGGAGG
AGATATGAGGGACAATTGGAGAAGTGAATTATATAAATATAAAGTAGTAAAAATTGAACCATTAGGAGTA
GCACCCACCAAGGCAAAGAGAAGAGTGGTGCAGAGAGAAAAAAGAGCAGTGGGAATAGGAGCTTTGTTCC
TTGGGTTCTTGGGAGCAGCAGGAAGCACTATGGGCGCAGCGTCAATGACGCTGACGGTACAGGCCAGACA
ATTATTGTCTGGTATAGTGCAGCAGCAGAACAATTTGCTGAGGGCTATTGAGGCGCAACAGCATCTGTTG
CAACTCACAGTCTGGGGCATCAAGCAGCTCCAGGCAAGAATCCTGGCTGTGGAAAGATACCTAAAGGATC
AACAGCTCCTGGGGATTTGGGGTTGCTCTGGAAAACTCATTTGCACCACTGCTGTGCCTTGGAATGCTAG
TTGGAGTAATAAATCTCTGGAACAGATTTGGAATCACACGACCTGGATGGAGTGGGACAGAGAAATTAAC
AATTACACAAGCTTAATACACTCCTTAATTGAAGAATCGCAAAACCAGCAAGAAAAGAATGAACAAGAAT
TATTGGAATTAGATAAATGGGCAAGTTTGTGGAATTGGTTTAACATAACAAATTGGCTGTGGTATATAAA
ATTATTCATAATGATAGTAGGAGGCTTGGTAGGTTTAAGAATAGTTTTTGCTGTACTTTCTATAGTGAAT
AGAGTTAGGCAGGGATATTCACCATTATCGTTTCAGACCCACCTCCCAACCCCGAGGGGACCCAGAGAGG
GCCTATTTCCCATGATTCCTTCATATTTGCATATACGATACAAGGCTGTTAGAGAGATAATTAGAATTAA
TTTGACTGTAAACACAAAGATATTAGTACAAAATACGTGACGTAGAAAGTAATAATTTCTTGGGTAGTTT
GCAGTTTTAAAATTATGTTTTAAAATGGACTATCATATGCTTACCGTAACTTGAAAGTATTTCGATTTCT
TGGCTTTATATATCTTGTGGAAAGGACGAAACACCGGGGTCAGTGGAATGTTGGCTGTTTTAGAGCTAGA
AATAGCAAGTTAAAATAAGGCTAGTCCGTTATCAACTTGAAAAAGTGGCACCGAGTCGGTGCTTTTTTGA
ATTCTAGATCTTGAGACAAATGGCAGTATTCATCCACAATTTTAAAAGAAAAGGGGGGATTGGGGGGTAC
AGTGCAGGGGAAAGAATAGTAGACATAATAGCAACAGACATACAAACTAAAGAATTACAAAAACAAATTA
CAAAAATTCAAAATTTTCGGGTTTATTACAGGGACAGCAGAGATCCACTTTGGCGCCGGCTCGAGTGGCT
CCGGTGCCCGTCAGTGGGCAGAGCGCACATCGCCCACAGTCCCCGAGAAGTTGGGGGGAGGGGTCGGCAA
TTGAACCGGTGCCTAGAGAAGGTGGCGCGGGGTAAACTGGGAAAGTGATGTCGTGTACTGGCTCCGCCTT
TTTCCCGAGGGTGGGGGAGAACCGTATATAAGTGCAGTAGTCGCCGTGAACGTTCTTTTTCGCAACGGGT
TTGCCGCCAGAACACAGGTGTCGTGACGCGGGATCCGCCACCATGGATTACAAAGACGATGACGATAAGA
TGGCCCCAAAGAAGAAGCGGAAGGTCGGTATCCACGGAGTCCCAGCAGCCGACAAGAAGTACAGCATCGG
CCTGGACATCGGCACCAACTCTGTGGGCTGGGCCGTGATCACCGACGAGTACAAGGTGCCCAGCAAGAAA
TTCAAGGTGCTGGGCAACACCGACCGGCACAGCATCAAGAAGAACCTGATCGGAGCCCTGCTGTTCGACA
GCGGCGAAACAGCCGAGGCCACCCGGCTGAAGAGAACCGCCAGAAGAAGATACACCAGACGGAAGAACCG
GATCTGCTATCTGCAAGAGATCTTCAGCAACGAGATGGCCAAGGTGGACGACAGCTTCTTCCACAGACTG
GAAGAGTCCTTCCTGGTGGAAGAGGATAAGAAGCACGAGCGGCACCCCATCTTCGGCAACATCGTGGACG
AGGTGGCCTACCACGAGAAGTACCCCACCATCTACCACCTGAGAAAGAAACTGGTGGACAGCACCGACAA
GGCCGACCTGCGGCTGATCTATCTGGCCCTGGCCCACATGATCAAGTTCCGGGGCCACTTCCTGATCGAG
GGCGACCTGAACCCCGACAACAGCGACGTGGACAAGCTGTTCATCCAGCTGGTGCAGACCTACAACCAGC
TGTTCGAGGAAAACCCCATCAACGCCAGCGGCGTGGACGCCAAGGCCATCCTGTCTGCCAGACTGAGCAA
GAGCAGACGGCTGGAAAATCTGATCGCCCAGCTGCCCGGCGAGAAGAAGAATGGCCTGTTCGGAAACCTG
ATTGCCCTGAGCCTGGGCCTGACCCCCAACTTCAAGAGCAACTTCGACCTGGCCGAGGATGCCAAACTGC
AGCTGAGCAAGGACACCTACGACGACGACCTGGACAACCTGCTGGCCCAGATCGGCGACCAGTACGCCGA
CCTGTTTCTGGCCGCCAAGAACCTGTCCGACGCCATCCTGCTGAGCGACATCCTGAGAGTGAACACCGAG
ATCACCAAGGCCCCCCTGAGCGCCTCTATGATCAAGAGATACGACGAGCACCACCAGGACCTGACCCTGC
TGAAAGCTCTCGTGCGGCAGCAGCTGCCTGAGAAGTACAAAGAGATTTTCTTCGACCAGAGCAAGAACGG
CTACGCCGGCTACATTGACGGCGGAGCCAGCCAGGAAGAGTTCTACAAGTTCATCAAGCCCATCCTGGAA
AAGATGGACGGCACCGAGGAACTGCTCGTGAAGCTGAACAGAGAGGACCTGCTGCGGAAGCAGCGGACCT
TCGACAACGGCAGCATCCCCCACCAGATCCACCTGGGAGAGCTGCACGCCATTCTGCGGCGGCAGGAAGA
TTTTTACCCATTCCTGAAGGACAACCGGGAAAAGATCGAGAAGATCCTGACCTTCCGCATCCCCTACTAC
GTGGGCCCTCTGGCCAGGGGAAACAGCAGATTCGCCTGGATGACCAGAAAGAGCGAGGAAACCATCACCC
CCTGGAACTTCGAGGAAGTGGTGGACAAGGGCGCTTCCGCCCAGAGCTTCATCGAGCGGATGACCAACTT
CGATAAGAACCTGCCCAACGAGAAGGTGCTGCCCAAGCACAGCCTGCTGTACGAGTACTTCACCGTGTAT
AACGAGCTGACCAAAGTGAAATACGTGACCGAGGGAATGAGAAAGCCCGCCTTCCTGAGCGGCGAGCAGA
AAAAGGCCATCGTGGACCTGCTGTTCAAGACCAACCGGAAAGTGACCGTGAAGCAGCTGAAAGAGGACTA
CTTCAAGAAAATCGAGTGCTTCGACTCCGTGGAAATCTCCGGCGTGGAAGATCGGTTCAACGCCTCCCTG
GGCACATACCACGATCTGCTGAAAATTATCAAGGACAAGGACTTCCTGGACAATGAGGAAAACGAGGACA
TTCTGGAAGATATCGTGCTGACCCTGACACTGTTTGAGGACAGAGAGATGATCGAGGAACGGCTGAAAAC
CTATGCCCACCTGTTCGACGACAAAGTGATGAAGCAGCTGAAGCGGCGGAGATACACCGGCTGGGGCAGG
CTGAGCCGGAAGCTGATCAACGGCATCCGGGACAAGCAGTCCGGCAAGACAATCCTGGATTTCCTGAAGT
CCGACGGCTTCGCCAACAGAAACTTCATGCAGCTGATCCACGACGACAGCCTGACCTTTAAAGAGGACAT
CCAGAAAGCCCAGGTGTCCGGCCAGGGCGATAGCCTGCACGAGCACATTGCCAATCTGGCCGGCAGCCCC
GCCATTAAGAAGGGCATCCTGCAGACAGTGAAGGTGGTGGACGAGCTCGTGAAAGTGATGGGCCGGCACA
AGCCCGAGAACATCGTGATCGAAATGGCCAGAGAGAACCAGACCACCCAGAAGGGACAGAAGAACAGCCG
CGAGAGAATGAAGCGGATCGAAGAGGGCATCAAAGAGCTGGGCAGCCAGATCCTGAAAGAACACCCCGTG
GAAAACACCCAGCTGCAGAACGAGAAGCTGTACCTGTACTACCTGCAGAATGGGCGGGATATGTACGTGG
ACCAGGAACTGGACATCAACCGGCTGTCCGACTACGATGTGGACCATATCGTGCCTCAGAGCTTTCTGAA
GGACGACTCCATCGACAACAAGGTGCTGACCAGAAGCGACAAGAACCGGGGCAAGAGCGACAACGTGCCC
TCCGAAGAGGTCGTGAAGAAGATGAAGAACTACTGGCGGCAGCTGCTGAACGCCAAGCTGATTACCCAGA
GAAAGTTCGACAATCTGACCAAGGCCGAGAGAGGCGGCCTGAGCGAACTGGATAAGGCCGGCTTCATCAA
GAGACAGCTGGTGGAAACCCGGCAGATCACAAAGCACGTGGCACAGATCCTGGACTCCCGGATGAACACT
AAGTACGACGAGAATGACAAGCTGATCCGGGAAGTGAAAGTGATCACCCTGAAGTCCAAGCTGGTGTCCG
ATTTCCGGAAGGATTTCCAGTTTTACAAAGTGCGCGAGATCAACAACTACCACCACGCCCACGACGCCTA
CCTGAACGCCGTCGTGGGAACCGCCCTGATCAAAAAGTACCCTAAGCTGGAAAGCGAGTTCGTGTACGGC
GACTACAAGGTGTACGACGTGCGGAAGATGATCGCCAAGAGCGAGCAGGAAATCGGCAAGGCTACCGCCA
AGTACTTCTTCTACAGCAACATCATGAACTTTTTCAAGACCGAGATTACCCTGGCCAACGGCGAGATCCG
GAAGCGGCCTCTGATCGAGACAAACGGCGAAACCGGGGAGATCGTGTGGGATAAGGGCCGGGATTTTGCC
ACCGTGCGGAAAGTGCTGAGCATGCCCCAAGTGAATATCGTGAAAAAGACCGAGGTGCAGACAGGCGGCT
TCAGCAAAGAGTCTATCCTGCCCAAGAGGAACAGCGATAAGCTGATCGCCAGAAAGAAGGACTGGGACCC
TAAGAAGTACGGCGGCTTCGACAGCCCCACCGTGGCCTATTCTGTGCTGGTGGTGGCCAAAGTGGAAAAG
GGCAAGTCCAAGAAACTGAAGAGTGTGAAAGAGCTGCTGGGGATCACCATCATGGAAAGAAGCAGCTTCG
AGAAGAATCCCATCGACTTTCTGGAAGCCAAGGGCTACAAAGAAGTGAAAAAGGACCTGATCATCAAGCT
GCCTAAGTACTCCCTGTTCGAGCTGGAAAACGGCCGGAAGAGAATGCTGGCCTCTGCCGGCGAACTGCAG
AAGGGAAACGAACTGGCCCTGCCCTCCAAATATGTGAACTTCCTGTACCTGGCCAGCCACTATGAGAAGC
TGAAGGGCTCCCCCGAGGATAATGAGCAGAAACAGCTGTTTGTGGAACAGCACAAGCACTACCTGGACGA
GATCATCGAGCAGATCAGCGAGTTCTCCAAGAGAGTGATCCTGGCCGACGCTAATCTGGACAAAGTGCTG
TCCGCCTACAACAAGCACCGGGATAAGCCCATCAGAGAGCAGGCCGAGAATATCATCCACCTGTTTACCC
TGACCAATCTGGGAGCCCCTGCCGCCTTCAAGTACTTTGACACCACCATCGACCGGAAGAGGTACACCAG
CACCAAAGAGGTGCTGGACGCCACCCTGATCCACCAGAGCATCACCGGCCTGTACGAGACACGGATCGAC
CTGTCTCAGCTGGGAGGCGACAAGCGTCCTGCTGCTACTAAGAAAGCTGGTCAAGCTAAGAAAAAGAAAG
CTAGCGCCACGAACTTCTCTCTGTTAAAGCAAGCAGGCGACGTGGAAGAAAACCCCGGTCCCGTGAGCAA
GGGCGAGGAGCTGTTCACCGGGGTGGTGCCCATCCTGGTCGAGCTGGACGGCGACGTAAACGGCCACAAG
TTCAGCGTGTCCGGCGAGGGCGAGGGCGATGCCACCTACGGCAAGCTGACCCTGAAGTTCATCTGCACCA
CCGGCAAGCTGCCCGTGCCCTGGCCCACCCTCGTGACCACCCTGACCTACGGCGTGCAGTGCTTCAGCCG
CTACCCCGACCACATGAAGCAGCACGACTTCTTCAAGTCCGCCATGCCCGAAGGCTACGTCCAGGAGCGC
ACCATCTTCTTCAAGGACGACGGCAACTACAAGACCCGCGCCGAGGTGAAGTTCGAGGGCGACACCCTGG
TGAACCGCATCGAGCTGAAGGGCATCGACTTCAAGGAGGACGGCAACATCCTGGGGCACAAGCTGGAGTA
CAACTACAACAGCCACAACGTCTATATCATGGCCGACAAGCAGAAGAACGGCATCAAGGTGAACTTCAAG
ATCCGCCACAACATCGAGGACGGCAGCGTGCAGCTCGCCGACCACTACCAGCAGAACACCCCCATCGGCG
ACGGCCCCGTGCTGCTGCCCGACAACCACTACCTGAGCACCCAGTCCGCCCTGAGCAAAGACCCCAACGA
GAAGCGCGATCACATGGTCCTGCTGGAGTTCGTGACCGCCGCCGGGATCACTCTCGGCATGGACGAGCTG
TACAAGTAACGCGTTAAGTCGACAATCAACCTCTGGATTACAAAATTTGTGAAAGATTGACTGGTATTCT
TAACTATGTTGCTCCTTTTACGCTATGTGGATACGCTGCTTTAATGCCTTTGTATCATGCTATTGCTTCC
CGTATGGCTTTCATTTTCTCCTCCTTGTATAAATCCTGGTTGCTGTCTCTTTATGAGGAGTTGTGGCCCG
TTGTCAGGCAACGTGGCGTGGTGTGCACTGTGTTTGCTGACGCAACCCCCACTGGTTGGGGCATTGCCAC
CACCTGTCAGCTCCTTTCCGGGACTTTCGCTTTCCCCCTCCCTATTGCCACGGCGGAACTCATCGCCGCC
TGCCTTGCCCGCTGCTGGACAGGGGCTCGGCTGTTGGGCACTGACAATTCCGTGGTGTTGTCGGGGAAAT
CATCGTCCTTTCCTTGGCTGCTCGCCTGTGTTGCCACCTGGATTCTGCGCGGGACGTCCTTCTGCTACGT
CCCTTCGGCCCTCAATCCAGCGGACCTTCCTTCCCGCGGCCTGCTGCCGGCTCTGCGGCCTCTTCCGCGT
CTTCGCCTTCGCCCTCAGACGAGTCGGATCTCCCTTTGGGCCGCCTCCCCGCGTCGACTTTAAGACCAAT
GACTTACAAGGCAGCTGTAGATCTTAGCCACTTTTTAAAAGAAAAGGGGGGACTGGAAGGGCTAATTCAC
TCCCAACGAAGACAAGATCTGCTTTTTGCTTGTACTGGGTCTCTCTGGTTAGACCAGATCTGAGCCTGGG
AGCTCTCTGGCTAACTAGGGAACCCACTGCTTAAGCCTCAATAAAGCTTGCCTTGAGTGCTTCAAGTAGT
GTGTGCCCGTCTGTTGTGTGACTCTGGTAACTAGAGATCCCTCAGACCCTTTTAGTCAGTGTGGAAAATC
TCTAGCAGTACGTATAGTAGTTCATGTCATCTTATTATTCAGTATTTATAACTTGCAAAGAAATGAATAT
CAGAGAGTGAGAGGAACTTGTTTATTGCAGCTTATAATGGTTACAAATAAAGCAATAGCATCACAAATTT
CACAAATAAAGCATTTTTTTCACTGCATTCTAGTTGTGGTTTGTCCAAACTCATCAATGTATCTTATCAT
GTCTGGCT
