>Addgene plasmid #185054 | TFAP4_BHLH_5-1 | depositor partial sequence | sequence record 358938 | verified sequence of insert
GCTGTTAGAGAGATAATTAGAATTAATTTGACTGTAAACACAAAGATATTAGTACAAAATACGTGACGTA
GAAAGTAATAATTTCTTGGGTAGTTTGCAGTTTTAAAATTATGTTTTAAAATGGACTATCATATGCTTAC
CGTAACTTGAAAGTATTTCGATTTCTTGGCTTTATATATCTTGTGGAAAGGACGAAACACCGGGGTCAGT
GGAATGTTGGCTGTTTTAGAGCTAGAAATAGCAAGTTAAAATAAGGCTAGTCCGTTATCAACTTGAAAAA
GTGGCACCGAGTCGGTGCTTTTTTGAATTCTAGATCTTGAGACAAATGGCAGTATTCATCCACAATTTTA
AAAGAAAAGGGGGGATTGGGGGGTACAGTGCAGGGGAAAGAATAGTAGACATAATAGCAACAGACATACA
AACTAAAGAATTACAAAAACAAATTACAAAAATTCAAAATTTTCGGGTTTATTACAGGGACAGCAGAGAT
CCACTTTGGCGCCGGCTCGAGTGGCTCCGGTGCCCGTCAGTGGGCAGAGCGCACATCGCCCACAGTCCCC
GAGAAGTTGGGGGGAGGGGTCGGCAATTGAACCGGTGCCTAGAGAAGGTGGCGCGGGGTAAACTGGGAAA
GTGATGTCGTGTACTGGCTCCGCCTTTTTCCCGAGGGTGGGGGAGAACCGTATATAAGTGCAGTAGTCGC
CGTGAACGTTCTTTTTCGCAACGGGTTTGCCGCCAGAACACAGGTGTCGTGACGCGGGATCCGCCACCAT
GGATTACAAAGACGATGACGATAAGATGGCCCCAAAGAAGAAGCGGAAGGTCGGTATCCACGGAGTCCCA
GCAGCCGACAAGAAGTACAGCATCGGCCTGGACATCGGCACCAACTCTGTGGGCTGGGCCGTGATCACCG
ACGAGTACAAGGTGCCCAGCAAGAAATTCAAGGTGCTGGGCAACACCGACCGGCACAGCATCAAGAAGAA
CCTGATCGGAGCCCTGCTGTTCGACAGCGGCGAAACAGCCGAGGCCACCCGGCTGAAGAGACCGCCAGAG
AATATACACCGAACGGAAGACCCGGATCTGCTATCTGCAAGAGATCT
